>Addgene plasmid #66866 | pETM6-P.accABCD | depositor full sequence | sequence record 114599 | pETM6-P.accABCD sequence 9391 bps
GGGGAATTGTGAGCGGATAACAATTCCCCTCTAGAAATAATTTTGTTTAACTTTAAGAAGGAGATATACA
TATGAGTCTGAATTTCCTTGATTTTGAACAGCCGATTGCAGAGCTGGAAGCGAAAATCGATTCTCTGACT
GCGGTTAGCCGTCAGGATGAGAAACTGGATATTAACATCGATGAAGAAGTGCATCGTCTGCGTGAAAAAA
GCGTAGAACTGACACGTAAAATCTTCGCCGATCTCGGTGCATGGCAGATTGCGCAACTGGCACGCCATCC
ACAGCGTCCTTATACCCTGGATTACGTTCGCCTGGCATTTGATGAATTTGACGAACTGGCTGGCGACCGC
GCGTATGCAGACGATAAAGCTATCGTCGGTGGTATCGCCCGTCTCGATGGTCGTCCGGTGATGATCATTG
GTCATCAAAAAGGTCGTGAAACCAAAGAAAAAATTCGCCGTAACTTTGGTATGCCAGCGCCAGAAGGTTA
CCGCAAAGCACTGCGTCTGATGCAAATGGCTGAACGCTTTAAGATGCCTATCATCACCTTTATCGACACC
CCGGGGGCTTATCCTGGCGTGGGCGCAGAAGAGCGTGGTCAGTCTGAAGCCATTGCACGCAACCTGCGTG
AAATGTCTCGCCTCGGCGTACCGGTAGTTTGTACGGTTATCGGTGAAGGTGGTTCTGGCGGTGCGCTGGC
GATTGGCGTGGGCGATAAAGTGAATATGCTGCAATACAGCACCTATTCCGTTATCTCGCCGGAAGGTTGT
GCGTCCATTCTGTGGAAGAGCGCCGACAAAGCGCCGCTGGCGGCTGAAGCGATGGGTATCATTGCTCCGC
GTCTGAAAGAACTGAAACTGATCGACTCCATCATCCCGGAACCACTGGGTGGTGCTCACCGTAACCCGGA
AGCGATGGCGGCATCGTTGAAAGCGCAACTGCTGGCGGATCTGGCCGATCTCGACGTGTTAAGCACTGAA
GATTTAAAAAATCGTCGTTATCAGCGCCTGATGAGCTACGGTTACGCGTAACTCGAGTCTGGTAAAGAAA
CCGCTGCTGCGAAATTTGAACGCCAGCACATGGACTCGTCTACTAGGATCGAGATCGATCTCGATCCCGC
GAAATTAATACGACTCACTATAGGGGAATTGTGAGCGGATAACAATTCCCCTCTAGAAATAATTTTGTTT
AACTTTAAGAAGGAGATATACATATGGATATTCGTAAGATTAAAAAACTGATCGAGCTGGTTGAAGAATC
AGGCATCTCCGAACTGGAAATTTCTGAAGGCGAAGAGTCAGTACGCATTAGCCGTGCAGCTCCTGCCGCA
AGTTTCCCTGTGATGCAACAAGCTTACGCTGCACCAATGATGCAGCAGCCAGCTCAATCTAACGCAGCCG
CTCCGGCGACCGTTCCTTCCATGGAAGCGCCAGCAGCAGCG
[240 nt withheld, positions 1442-1681]
TAACTCGAGTCTGGTAAAGAAACCGCTGCTGCGAAATTTGAACGCCAGCACATGGACTCGTCTACTAGGA
TCGAGATCGATCTCGATCCCGCGAAATTAATACGACTCACTATAGGGGAATTGTGAGCGGATAACAATTC
CCCTCTAGAAATAATTTTGTTTAACTTTAAGAAGGAGATATACATATGCTGGATAAAATTGTTATTGCCA
ACCGCGGCGAGATTGCATTGCGTATTCTTCGTGCCTGTAAAGAACTGGGCATCAAGACTGTCGCTGTGCA
CTCCAGCGCGGATCGCGATCTAAAACACGTATTACTGGCAGATGAAACGGTCTGTATTGGCCCTGCTCCG
TCAGTAAAAAGTTATCTGAACATCCCGGCAATCATCAGCGCCGCTGAAATCACCGGCGCAGTAGCAATCC
ATCCGGGTTACGGCTTCCTCTCCGAGAACGCCAACTTTGCCGAGCAGGTTGAACGCTCCGGCTTTATCTT
CATTGGCCCGAAAGCAGAAACCATTCGCCTGATGGGCGACAAAGTATCCGCAATCGCGGCGATGAAAAAA
GCGGGCGTCCCTTGCGTACCGGGTTCTGACGGCCCGCTGGGCGACGATATGGATAAAAACCGTGCCATTG
CTAAACGCATTGGTTATCCGGTGATTATCAAAGCCTCCGGCGGCGGCGGCGGTCGCGGTATGCGCGTAGT
GCGCGGCGACGCTGAACTGGCACAATCCATCTCCATGACCCGTGCGGAAGCGAAAGCTGCTTTCAGCAAC
GATATGGTTTACATGGAGAAATACCTGGAAAATCCTCGCCACGTCGAGATTCAGGTACTGGCTGACGGTC
AGGGCAACGCTATCTATCTGGCGGAACGTGACTGCTCCATGCAACGCCGCCACCAGAAAGTGGTCGAAGA
AGCGCCAGCACCGGGCATTACCCCGGAACTGCGTCGCTACATCGGCGAACGTTGCGCTAAAGCGTGTGTT
GATATCGGCTATCGCGGTGCAGGTACTTTCGAGTTCCTGTTCGAAAACGGCGAGTTCTATTTCATCGAAA
TGAACACCCGTATTCAGGTAGAACACCCGGTTACAGAAATGATCACCGGCGTTGACCTGATCAAAGAACA
GCTGCGTATCGCTGCCGGTCAACCGCTGTCGATCAAGCAAGAAGAAGTTCACGTTCGCGGCCATGCGGTG
GAATGTCGTATCAACGCCGAAGATCCGAACACCTTCCTGCCAAGTCCGGGCAAAATCACCCGTTTCCACG
CACCTGGCGGTTTTGGCGTACGTTGGGAGTCTCATATCTACGCGGGCTACACCGTACCGCCGTACTATGA
CTCAATGATCGGTAAGCTGATTTGCTACGGTGAAAACCGTGACGTGGCGATTGCCCGCATGAAGAATGCG
CTGCAGGAGCTGATCATCGACGGTATCAAAACCAACGTTGATCTGCAGATCCGCATCATGAATGACGAGA
ACTTCCAGCATGGTGGCACTAACATCCACTATCTGGAGAAAAAACTCGGTCTTCAGGAAAAATAACTCGA
GTCTGGTAAAGAAACCGCTGCTGCGAAATTTGAACGCCAGCACATGGACTCGTCTACTAGGATCGAGATC
GATCTCGATCCCGCGAAATTAATACGACTCACTATAGGGGAATTGTGAGCGGATAACAATTCCCCTCTAG
AAATAATTTTGTTTAACTTTAAGAAGGAGATATACATATGAGCTGGATTGAACGAATTAAAAGCAACATT
ACTCCCACCCGCAAGGCGAGCATTCCTGAAGGGGTGTGGACTAAGTGTGATAGCTGCGGTCAGGTTTTAT
ACCGCGCTGAGCTGGAACGTAATCTTGAGGTCTGTCCGAAGTGTGACCATCACATGCGTATGACAGCGCG
TAATCGCCTGCATAGCCTGTTAGATGAAGGAAGCCTTGTGGAGCTGGGTAGCGAGCTTGAGCCGAAAGAT
GTGCTGAAGTTTCGTGACTCCAAGAAGTATAAAGACCGTCTGGCATCTGCGCAGAAAGAAACCGGCGAAA
AAGATGCGCTGGTGGTGATGAAAGGCACTCTGTATGGAATGCCGGTTGTCGCTGCGGCATTCGAGTTCGC
CTTTATGGGCGGTTCAATGGGGTCTGTTGTGGGTGCACGTTTCGTGCGTGCCGTTGAGCAGGCGCTGGAA
GATAACTGCCCGCTGATCTGCTTCTCCGCCTCTGGTGGCGCACGTATGCAGGAAGCACTGATGTCGCTGA
TGCAGATGGCGAAAACCTCTGCGGCACTGGCAAAAATGCAGGAGCGCGGCTTGCCGTACATCTCCGTGCT
GACCGACCCGACGATGGGCGGTGTTTCTGCAAGTTTCGCCATGCTGGGCGATCTCAACATCGCTGAACCG
AAAGCGTTAATCGGCTTTGCCGGTCCGCGTGTTATCGAACAGACCGTTCGCGAAAAACTGCCGCCTGGAT
TCCAGCGCAGTGAATTCCTGATCGAGAAAGGCGCGATCGACATGATCGTCCGTCGTCCGGAAATGCGCCT
GAAACTGGCGAGCATTCTGGCGAAGTTGATGAATCTGCCAGCGCCGAATCCTGAAGCGCCGCGTGAAGGC
GTAGTGGTACCCCCGGTACCGGATCAGGAACCTGAGGCCTGACTCGAGTCTGGTAAAGAAACCGCTGCTG
CGAAATTTGAACGCCAGCACATGGACTCGTCTACTAGTCGCAGCTTAATTAACCTAAACTGCTGCCACCG
CTGAGCAATAACTAGCATAACCCCTTGGGGCCTCTAAACGGGTCTTGAGGGGTTTTTTGCTAGCGAAAGG
AGGAGTCGACTATATCCGGATTGGCGAATGGG
[124 nt withheld, positions 4514-4637]
C
[91 nt withheld, positions 4639-4729]
A
[49 nt withheld, positions 4731-4779]
CCTTTGACGTTGGAGTCCACGTTCTTT
[37 nt withheld, positions 4807-4843]
ACCCTATCTCGGTCTATTCTTTTGATTTATAAGGGATTTTGCCGATTTCGGCCTATTGGTTAAAAAATGA
GCTGATTTAACAAAAATTTAACGCGAATTTTAACAAAATATTAACGTTTACAATTTCTGGCGGCACGATG
GCATGAGATTATCAAAAAGGATCTTCACCTAGATCCTTTTAAATTAAAAATGAAGTTTTAAATCAATCTA
AAGTATATATGAGTAAACTTGGTCTGACAGTTACCAATGCTTAATCAGTGAGGCACCTATCTCAGCGATC
TGTCTATTTCGTTCATCCATAGTTGCCTGACTCCCCGTCGTGTAGATAACTACGATACGGGAGGGCTTAC
CATCTGGCCCCAGTGCTGCAATGATACCGCGAGACCCACGCTCACCGGCTCCAGATTTATCAGCAATAAA
CCAGCCAGCCGGAAGGGCCGAGCGCAGAAGTGGTCCTGCAACTTTATCCGCCTCCATCCAGTCTATTAAT
TGTTGCCGGGAAGCTAGAGTAAGTAGTTCGCCAGTTAATAGTTTGCGCAACGTTGTTGCCATTGCTACAG
GCATCGTGGTGTCACGCTCGTCGTTTGGTATGGCTTCATTCAGCTCCGGTTCCCAACGATCAAGGCGAGT
TACATGATCCCCCATGTTGTGCAAAAAAGCGGTTAGCTCCTTCGGTCCTCCGATCGTTGTCAGAAGTAAG
TTGGCCGCAGTGTTATCACTCATGGTTATGGCAGCACTGCATAATTCTCTTACTGTCATGCCATCCGTAA
GATGCTTTTCTGTGACTGGTGAGTACTCAACCAAGTCATTCTGAGAATAGTGTATGCGGCGACCGAGTTG
CTCTTGCCCGGCGTCAATACGGGATAATACCGCGCCACATAGCAGAACTTTAAAAGTGCTCATCATTGGA
AAACGTTCTTCGGGGCGAAAACTCTCAAGGATCTTACCGCTGTTGAGATCCAGTTCGATGTAACCCACTC
GTGCACCCAACTGATCTTCAGCATCTTTTACTTTCACCAGCGTTTCTGGGTGAGCAAAAACAGGAAGGCA
AAATGCCGCAAAAAAGGGAATAAGGGCGACACGGAAATGTTGAATACTCATACTCTTCCTTTTTCAATCA
TGATTGAAGCATTTATCAGGGTTATTGTCTCATGAGCGGATACATATTTGAATGTATTTAGAAAAATAAA
CAAATAGGTCATGACCAAAATCCCTTAACGTGAGTTTTCGTTCCACTGAGCGTCAGACCCCGTAGAAAAG
ATCAAAGGATCTTCTTGAGATCCTTTTTTTCTGCGCGTAATCTGCTGCTTGCAAACAAAAAAACCACCGC
TACCAGCGGTGGTTTGTTTGCCGGATCAAGAGCTACCAACTCTTTTTCCGAAGGTAACTGGCTTCAGCAG
AGCGCAGATACCAAATACTGTCCTTCTAGTGTAGCCGTAGTTAGGCCACCACTTCAAGAACTCTGTAGCA
CCGCCTACATACCTCGCTCTGCTAATCCTGTTACCAGTGGCTGCTGCCAGTGGCGATAAGTCGTGTCTTA
CCGGGTTGGACTCAAGACGATAGTTACCGGATAAGGCGCAGCGGTCGGGCTGAACGGGGGGTTCGTGCAC
ACAGCCCAGCTTGGAGCGAACGACCTACACCGAACTGAGATACCTACAGCGTGAGCTATGAGAAAGCGCC
ACGCTTCCCGAAGGGAGAAAGGCGGACAGGTATCCGGTAAGCGGCAGGGTCGGAACAGGAGAGCGCACGA
GGGAGCTTCCAGGGGGAAACGCCTGGTATCTTTATAGTCCTGTCGGGTTTCGCCACCTCTGACTTGAGCG
TCGATTTTTGTGATGCTCGTCAGGGGGGCGGAGCCTATGGAAAAACGCCAGCAACGCGGCCTTTTTACGG
TTCCTGGCCTTTTGCTGGCCTTTTGCTCACATGTTCTTTCCTGCGTTATCCCCTGATTCTGTGGATAACC
GTATTACCGCCTTTGAGTGAGCTGATACCGCTCGCCGCAGCCGAACGACCGAGCGCAGCGAGTCAGTGAG
CGAGGAAGCGGAAGAGCGCCTGATGCGGTATTTTCTCCTTACGCATCTGTGCGGTATTTCACACCGCATA
TATGGTGCACTCTCAGTACAATCTGCTCTGATGCCGCATAGTTAAGCCAGTATACACTCCGCTATCGCTA
CGTGACTGGGTCATGGCTGCGCCCCGACACCCGCCAACACCCGCTGACGCGCCCTGACGGGCTTGTCTGC
TCCCGGCATCCGCTTACAGACAAGCTGTGACCGTCTCCGGGAGCTGCATGTGTCAGAGGTTTTCACCGTC
ATCACCGAAACGCGCGAGGCAGCTGCGGTAAAGCTCATCAGCGTGGTCGTGAAGCGATTCACAGATGTCT
GCCTGTTCATCCGCGTCCAGCTCGTTGAGTTTCTCCAGAAGCGTTAATGTCTGGCTTCTGATAAAGCGGG
CCATGTTAAGGGCGGTTTTTTCCTGTTTGGTCACTGATGCCTCCGTGTAAGGGGGATTTCTGTTCATGGG
GGTAATGATACCGATGAAACGAGAGAGGATGCTCACGATACGGGTTACTGATGATGAACATGCCCGGTTA
CTGGAACGTTGTGAGGGTAAACAACTGGCGGTATGGATGCGGCGGGACCAGAGAAAAATCACTCAGGGTC
AATGCCAGCGCTTCGTTAATACAGATGTAGGTGTTCCACAGGGTAGCCAGCAGCATCCTGCGATGCAGAT
CCGGAACATAATGGTGCAGGGCGCTGACTTCCGCGTTTCCAGACTTTACGAAACACGGAAACCGAAGACC
ATTCATGTTGTTGCTCAGGTCGCAGACGTTTTGCAGCAGCAGTCGCTTCACGTTCGCTCGCGTATCGGTG
ATTCATTCTGCTAACCAGTAAGGCAACCCCGCCAGCCTAGCCGGGTCCTCAACGACAGGAGCACGATCAT
GCTAGTCATGCCCCGCGCCCACCGGAAGGAGCTGACTGGGTTGAAGGCTCTCAAGGGCATCGGTCGAGAT
CCCGGTGCCTAATGAGTGAGCTAACTTACATTAATTGCGTTGCGCTCACTGCCCGCTTTCCAGTCGGGAA
ACCTGTCGTGCCAGCTGCATTAATGAATCGGCCAACGCGCGGGGAGAGGCGGTTTGCGTATTGGGCGCCA
GGGTGGTTTTTCTTTTCACCAGTGAGACGGGCAACAGCTGATTGCCCTTCACCGCCTGGCCCTGAGAGAG
TTGCAGCAAGCGGTCCACGCTGGTTTGCCCCAGCAGGCGAAAATCCTGTTTGATGGTGGTTAACGGCGGG
ATATAACATGAGCTGTCTTCGGTATCGTCGTATCCCACTACCGAGATGTCCGCACCAACGCGCAGCCCGG
ACTCGGTAATGGCGCGCATTGCGCCCAGCGCCATCTGATCGTTGGCAACCAGCATCGCAGTGGGAACGAT
GCCCTCATTCAGCATTTGCATGGTTTGTTGAAAACCGGACATGGCACTCCAGTCGCCTTCCCGTTCCGCT
ATCGGCTGAATTTGATTGCGAGTGAGATATTTATGCCAGCCAGCCAGACGCAGACGCGCCGAGACAGAAC
TTAATGGGCCCGCTAACAGCGCGATTTGCTGGTGACCCAATGCGACCAGATGCTCCACGCCCAGTCGCGT
ACCGTCTTCATGGGAGAAAATAATACTGTTGATGGGTGTCTGGTCAGAGACATCAAGAAATAACGCCGGA
ACATTAGTGCAGGCAGCTTCCACAGCAATGGCATCCTGGTCATCCAGCGGATAGTTAATGATCAGCCCAC
TGACGCGTTGCGCGAGAAGATTGTGCACCGCCGCTTTACAGGCTTCGACGCCGCTTCGTTCTACCATCGA
CACCACCACGCTGGCACCCAGTTGATCGGCGCGAGATTTAATCGCCGCGACAATTTGCGACGGCGCGTGC
AGGGCCAGACTGGAGGTGGCAACGCCAATCAGCAACGACTGTTTGCCCGCCAGTTGTTGTGCCACGCGGT
TGGGAATGTAATTCAGCTCCGCCATCGCCGCTTCCACTTTTTCCCGCGTTTTCGCAGAAACGTGGCTGGC
CTGGTTCACCACGCGGGAAACGGTCTGATAAGAGACACCGGCATACTCTGCGACATCGTATAACGTTACT
GGTTTCACATTCACCACCCTGAATTGACTCTCTTCCGGGCGCTATCATGCCATACCGCGAAAGGTTTTGC
GCCATTCGATGGTGTCCGGGATCTCGACGCTCTCCCTTATGCGACTCCTGCATTAGGAAGCAGCCCAGTA
GTAGGTTGAGGCCGTTGAGCACCGCCGCCGCAAGGAATGGTGCATGCAAGGAGATGGCGCCCAACAGTCC
CCCGGCCACGGGGCCTGCCACCATACCCACGCCGAAACAAGCGCTCATGAGCCCGAAGTGGCGAGCCCGA
TCTTCCCCATCGGTGATGTCGGCGATATAGGCGCCAGCAACCGCACCTGTGGCGCCGGTGATGCCGGCCA
CGATGCGTCCGGCGTAGCCTAGGATCGAGATCGATCTCGATCCCGCGAAATTAATACGACTCACTATA
Features (pLannotate 1.2.2; 33 found; start..end, strand, type, name):
      3..27      +  protein_bind   lac operator: The lac repressor binds to the lac operator to inhibit transcription in E. coli. This inhibition can be relieved by adding lactose or isopropyl-β-D-thiogalactopyranoside (IPTG). lac repressor encoded by lacI
     42..64      +  RBS            RBS: efficient ribosome binding site from bacteriophage T7 gene 10 (Olins and Rangwala, 1989)
     72..1028    +  CDS            accA: ACCA_ECOLI - Experimental evidence at protein level: Swiss-Prot protein existence level 1. Component of the acetyl coenzyme A carboxylase (ACC) complex. First, biotin carboxylase catalyzes the carboxylation of biotin on its carrier protein (BCCP) and then the CO(2) group is transferred by the carboxyltransferase to acetyl-CoA to form malonyl-CoA. From Escherichia coli (strain K12).
   1044..1085    +  CDS            S-Tag (fragment): affinity and epitope tag derived from pancreatic ribonuclease A
   1126..1144    +  promoter       T7 promoter: promoter for bacteriophage T7 RNA polymerase
   1145..1169    +  protein_bind   lac operator: The lac repressor binds to the lac operator to inhibit transcription in E. coli. This inhibition can be relieved by adding lactose or isopropyl-β-D-thiogalactopyranoside (IPTG). lac repressor encoded by lacI
   1184..1206    +  RBS            RBS: efficient ribosome binding site from bacteriophage T7 gene 10 (Olins and Rangwala, 1989)
   1214..1681    +  CDS            accB (sequence partly withheld): BCCP_ECOLI - Also known as fabE. Experimental evidence at protein level: Swiss-Prot protein existence level 1. This protein is a component of the acetyl coenzyme A carboxylase complex; first, biotin carboxylase catalyzes the carboxylation of the carrier protein and then the transcarboxylase transfers the carboxyl group to form malonyl-CoA. From Escherichia coli (strain K12).
   1697..1738    +  CDS            S-Tag (fragment): affinity and epitope tag derived from pancreatic ribonuclease A
   1779..1797    +  promoter       T7 promoter: promoter for bacteriophage T7 RNA polymerase
   1798..1822    +  protein_bind   lac operator: The lac repressor binds to the lac operator to inhibit transcription in E. coli. This inhibition can be relieved by adding lactose or isopropyl-β-D-thiogalactopyranoside (IPTG). lac repressor encoded by lacI
   1837..1859    +  RBS            RBS: efficient ribosome binding site from bacteriophage T7 gene 10 (Olins and Rangwala, 1989)
   1867..3213    +  CDS            accC: ACCC_ECOLI - Also known as fabG. Experimental evidence at protein level: Swiss-Prot protein existence level 1. This protein is a component of the acetyl coenzyme A carboxylase complex; first, biotin carboxylase catalyzes the carboxylation of the carrier protein and then the transcarboxylase transfers the carboxyl group to form malonyl-CoA. From Escherichia coli (strain K12).
   3229..3270    +  CDS            S-Tag (fragment): affinity and epitope tag derived from pancreatic ribonuclease A
   3311..3329    +  promoter       T7 promoter: promoter for bacteriophage T7 RNA polymerase
   3330..3354    +  protein_bind   lac operator: The lac repressor binds to the lac operator to inhibit transcription in E. coli. This inhibition can be relieved by adding lactose or isopropyl-β-D-thiogalactopyranoside (IPTG). lac repressor encoded by lacI
   3369..3391    +  RBS            RBS: efficient ribosome binding site from bacteriophage T7 gene 10 (Olins and Rangwala, 1989)
   3399..4310    +  CDS            accD: ACCD_ECOLI - Also known as dedB, usg. Experimental evidence at protein level: Swiss-Prot protein existence level 1. Controls translation of mRNA for both itself and the alpha- subunit (accA) by binding to a probable hairpin in the 5' of the mRNA. Binding to mRNA inhibits translation; this is partially relieved by acetyl-CoA. Increasing amounts of mRNA also inhibit enzyme activity. From Escherichia coli (strain K12).
   4326..4367    +  CDS            S-Tag (fragment): affinity and epitope tag derived from pancreatic ribonuclease A
   4423..4470    +  terminator     T7 terminator: transcription terminator for bacteriophage T7 RNA polymerase
   4514..4969    +  rep_origin     f1 ori (sequence partly withheld): f1 bacteriophage origin of replication; arrow indicates direction of (+) strand synthesis
   5084..5944    -  CDS            AmpR: β-lactamase; bla; confers resistance to ampicillin, carbenicillin, and related antibiotics
   5945..6037    -  promoter       AmpR promoter: bla
   6118..6706    +  rep_origin     ori: high-copy-number ColE1/pMB1/pBR322/pUC origin of replication
   6892..7034    -  misc_feature   bom: basis of mobility region from pBR322
   7136..7327    -  CDS            rop: Rop protein, which maintains plasmids at low copy number; rop
   7344..7724    +  CDS            YPB1_ECOLX: Protein predicted: Swiss-Prot protein existence level 4. From Escherichia coli.
   7786..7850    -  CDS            TcR (fragment): tetracycline efflux protein; tet; confers resistance to tetracycline
   7865..7886    -  protein_bind   CAP binding site: CAP binding activates transcription in the presence of cAMP. E. coli catabolite activator protein
   7899..8981    -  CDS            lacI: lac repressor; lacI; The lac repressor binds to the lac operator to inhibit transcription in E. coli. This inhibition can be relieved by adding lactose or isopropyl-β-D-thiogalactopyranoside (IPTG).
   8982..9059    -  promoter       lacI promoter: lacI
   9067..9340    -  CDS            TcR (fragment): tetracycline efflux protein; tet; confers resistance to tetracycline
   9375..2       +  promoter       T7 promoter (across the origin): promoter for bacteriophage T7 RNA polymerase
