[The description below was written by a language model from this plasmid's Addgene catalogue record and pLannotate feature annotations shown in this document.]
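Description:
pETM6-P.accABCD is a 9,391 bp bacterial expression plasmid built on the pETM6 backbone, a pET-style T7 vector used for modular assembly of multi-gene pathways in E. coli. It is maintained through a ColE1/pMB1-type origin, and the backbone also retains the bom site and the rop gene. The catalogue lists it as high copy, although rop normally moderates copy number. Selection is by ampicillin via the β-lactamase gene. An f1 origin is also present, along with short non-functional remnants of a tetracycline resistance gene. The plasmid carries lacI under its own promoter, supplying the repressor needed to regulate the T7lac promoters.

The payload is the four E. coli genes encoding the subunits of acetyl-CoA carboxylase: accA and accD (the carboxyltransferase subunits), accB (biotin carboxyl carrier protein) and accC (biotin carboxylase). This complex converts acetyl-CoA into malonyl-CoA. The genes are arranged in the same orientation in a "pseudo-operon" configuration. Each open reading frame has its own T7 promoter, lac operator and T7 gene 10 ribosome binding site, but only one T7 terminator is present, after the last gene, accD. Transcripts starting at any promoter therefore read through all downstream genes, which yields nested mRNAs and IPTG-inducible expression in hosts that supply T7 RNA polymerase. An S-Tag fragment from the vector is annotated a short distance downstream of each gene. The record gives no indication that these fragments are fused to the proteins.

The construct was made for work on modular optimization of fatty acid production in E. coli, where overexpressing acetyl-CoA carboxylase increases the supply of malonyl-CoA.
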