Addgene plasmid #66866: pETM6-P.accABCD
Purpose: Encodes accA, accB, accC, accD in Pseudo-operon configuration.
Depositing lab: Mattheos Koffas. Depositing organization: Rensselaer Polytechnic Institute. Publication: Modular optimization of multi-gene pathways for fatty acids production in E. coli. Xu P, Gu Q, Wang W, Wong L, Bower AG, Collins CH, Koffas MA. Nat Commun. 2013;4:1409. doi: 10.1038/ncomms2425. PubMed 23361000.
Backbone
  Vector backbone: pETM6
  Backbone size w/o insert (bp): 5149
  Total vector size (bp): 9391
  Vector type: Bacterial Expression, Synthetic Biology
Growth in bacteria
  Bacterial resistance: Ampicillin, 100 μg/mL
  Growth temperature: 37°C
  Growth strain: DH5alpha
  Copy number: High Copy
Gene/Insert 1
  Gene/Insert name: accA
  Species: E. coli
  Insert size (bp): 960
  Promoter: T7
  Cloning method: Restriction Enzyme; 5′ cloning site NdeI (not destroyed); 3′ cloning site XhoI (not destroyed)
  Sequencing primers: 5′ ATGAGTCTGAATTTCCTTG; 3′ TTACGCGTAACCGTAGCTC
Gene/Insert 2
  Gene/Insert name: accB
  Species: E. coli
  Insert size (bp): 471
  Promoter: T7
  Cloning method: Restriction Enzyme; 5′ cloning site NdeI (not destroyed); 3′ cloning site XhoI (not destroyed)
  Sequencing primers: 5′ ATGGATATTCGTAAG; 3′ TTACTCGATGACGACC
Gene/Insert 3
  Gene/Insert name: accC
  Species: E. coli
  Insert size (bp): 1350
  Promoter: T7
  Cloning method: Restriction Enzyme; 5′ cloning site NdeI (not destroyed); 3′ cloning site XhoI (not destroyed)
  Sequencing primers: 5′ ATGCTGGATAAAATTG; 3′ TTATTTTTCCTGAAGACC
Gene/Insert 4
  Gene/Insert name: accD
  Species: E. coli
  Insert size (bp): 915
  Promoter: T7
  Cloning method: Restriction Enzyme; 5′ cloning site NdeI (not destroyed); 3′ cloning site XhoI (not destroyed)
  Sequencing primers: 5′ ATGAGCTGGATTGAACG; 3′ TCAGGCCTCAGGTTCCTG
Terms and licenses: Academic/Nonprofit Terms; Industry Terms: Not Available to Industry
How to cite: pETM6-P.accABCD was a gift from Mattheos Koffas (Addgene plasmid # 66866 ; http://n2t.net/addgene:66866 ; RRID:Addgene_66866)
