>Addgene plasmid #66866 | pETM6-P.accABCD | addgene partial sequence | sequence record 118227 | pK03-R 5'-TTAATGCGCCGCTACAGGGCG-3'
ACTCCTCCTTTCGCTAGCAAAAAACCCCTCAAGACCCGTTTAGAGGCCCCAAGGGGTTATGCTAGTTATT
GCTCAGCGGTGGCAGCAGTTTAGGTTAATTAAGCTGCGACTAGTAGACGAGTCCATGTGCTGGCGTTCAA
ATTTCGCAGCAGCGGTTTCTTTACCAGACTCGAGTCAGGCCTCAGGTTCCTGATCCGGTACCGGGGGTAC
CACTACGCCTTCACGCGGCGCTTCAGGATTCGGCGCTGGCAGATTCATCAACTTCGCCAGAATGCTCGCC
AGTTTCAGGCGCATTTCCGGACGACGGACGATCATGTCGATCGCGCCTTTCTCGATCAGGAATTCACTGC
GCTGGAATCCAGGCGGCAGTTTTTCGCGAACGGTCTGTTCGATAACACGCGGACCGGCAAAGCCGATTAA
CGCTTTCGGTTCAGCGATGTTGAGATCGCCCAGCATGGCGAAACTTGCAGAAACACCGCCCATCGTCGGG
TCGGTCAGCACGGAGATGTACGGCAAGCCGCGCTCCTGCATTTTTGCCAGTGCCGCAGAGGTTTTCGCCA
TCTGCATCAGCGACATCAGTGCTTCCTGCATACGTGCGCCACCAGAGGCGGAGAAGCAGATCAGCGGGCA
GTTATCTTCCAGCGCCTGCTCAACGGCACGCACGAAACGTGCACCCACAACAGACCCCATTGAACCGCCC
ATAAAGGCGAACTCGAATGCCGCAGCGACAACCGGCATTCCATACAGAGTGCCTTTCATCACCACCAGCG
CATCTTTTTCGCCGGTTTCTTTCTGCGCAGATGCCAGACGGTCTTTATACTTCTTGGAGTCACGAAACTT
CAGCACATCTTTCGGCTCAAGCTCGCTACC
