>Addgene plasmid #66866 | pETM6-P.accABCD | addgene partial sequence | sequence record 118255 | accC-N 5'-gctttcgggccaatgaagat-3'
CAGCGGCGCTGATGATTGCCGGGATGTTCAGATAACTTTTTACTGACGGAGCAGGGCCAATACAGACCGT
TTCATCTGCCAGTAATANGTGTTTTAGATCGCGATCCGCGCTGGAGTGCACAGCGACAGTCTTGATGCCC
AGTTCTTTACAGGCACGAAGAATACGCAATGCAATCTCGCCGCGGTTGGCAATAACAATTTTATCCAGCA
TATGTATATCTCCTTCTTAAAGTTAAACAAAATTATTTCTAGAGGGGAATTGTTATCCGCTCACAATTCC
CCTATAGTGAGTCGTATTAATTTCGCGGGATCGAGATCGATCTCGATCCTAGTAGACGAGTCCATGTGCT
GGCGTTCAAATTTCGCAGCAGCGGTTTCTTTACCAGACTCGAGTTA
[240 nt withheld, positions 397-636]
CGCTGCTGCTGGCGCTTCCATGGAAGGAACGGTCGCCGGAGCGGCTGCGTTAGATTGAGCTGGCTGCTGC
ATCATTGGTGCAGC
